Addgene plasmid #209488: EC70127
Depositing lab: Wendy Harwood & Cristobal Uauy. Publication: An optimised CRISPR Cas9 and Cas12a mutagenesis toolkit for Barley and Wheat. Lawrenson T, Clarke M, Kirby R, Forner M, Steuernagel B, Brown JKM, Harwood W. Plant Methods. 2024 Aug 13;20(1):123. doi: 10.1186/s13007-024-01234-y. PubMed 39138524.
Backbone
  Vector backbone: Unknown
  Vector type: CRISPR
  Selectable markers: LacZ
Growth in bacteria
  Bacterial resistance: Ampicillin, 100 μg/mL
  Growth temperature: 37°C
  Growth strain: DH5alpha
  Copy number: High Copy
Gene/Insert
  Gene/Insert name: Cas12a HH-DR-HDV
  Species: Lachnospiraceae bacterium
  Promoter: TaU6
  Cloning method: Restriction Enzyme; 5′ cloning site unknown (unknown if destroyed)
Terms and licenses: Academic/Nonprofit Terms; Industry Terms: Not Available to Industry
Depositor comments: GoldeGate level 1 position 5
How to cite: EC70127 was a gift from Wendy Harwood & Cristobal Uauy (Addgene plasmid # 209488 ; http://n2t.net/addgene:209488 ; RRID:Addgene_209488)
