[The description below was written by a language model from this plasmid's Addgene catalogue record and pLannotate feature annotations shown in this document.]
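Description:
EC70127 is a small (about 3.5 kb) high-copy E. coli cloning plasmid from a CRISPR mutagenesis toolkit developed for barley and wheat. The depositors describe it as a Golden Gate level 1, position 5 module, meaning it is intended to receive a guide sequence and then be combined in a defined order with other level 1 units into a larger multigene plant transformation construct. The backbone is not named in the record. The feature table shows a ColE1/pUC-type origin of replication and an ampicillin resistance gene (β-lactamase with its own promoter) for propagation and selection in bacteria. It also shows short fragments of an M13 origin, a bom region, lacI and an RSF origin, which are probably backbone remnants or partial annotation matches rather than functional parts.

The payload is a Cas12a guide RNA expression cassette listed as "HH-DR-HDV" under the wheat TaU6 promoter, with the Cas12a system assigned to Lachnospiraceae bacterium. In this arrangement the Cas12a direct repeat and spacer are flanked by a hammerhead ribozyme upstream and a hepatitis delta virus ribozyme downstream, so self-cleavage of the transcript releases a crRNA with precise ends. The annotation detects only a fragment of a hammerhead ribozyme. The TaU6 promoter, direct repeat and HDV ribozyme are not annotated, although they are named in the catalogue entry. Just downstream of the hammerhead lies a lacZα cassette (CAP site, lac promoter and operator, pUC multiple cloning site, lacZα fragment). This matches the listed LacZ marker and presumably serves as a blue/white dropout that is replaced when a spacer is inserted. The plasmid carries no Cas12a nuclease gene, which must be supplied from another module.
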