Features (pLannotate 1.2.2; 16 found; start..end, strand, type, name):
      3..134     -  rep_origin     M13 ori (fragment): M13 bacteriophage origin of replication; arrow indicates direction of (+) strand synthesis
    155..311     -  CDS            lacZα (fragment): LacZα fragment of β-galactosidase; lacZ fragment
    320..338     +  promoter       T7 promoter: promoter for bacteriophage T7 RNA polymerase
    757..780     +  misc_RNA       sTRSV HHRz (fragment): hammerhead ribozyme from the tobacco ringspot virus satellite RNA (Khvorova et al., 2003)
    822..864     +  CDS            lacI (fragment): lac repressor; lacI; The lac repressor binds to the lac operator to inhibit transcription in E. coli. This inhibition can be relieved by adding lactose or isopropyl-β-D-thiogalactopyranoside (IPTG).
    877..898     +  protein_bind   CAP binding site: CAP binding activates transcription in the presence of cAMP. E. coli catabolite activator protein
    913..943     +  promoter       lac promoter: promoter for the E. coli lac operon
    951..967     +  protein_bind   lac operator: The lac repressor binds to the lac operator to inhibit transcription in E. coli. This inhibition can be relieved by adding lactose or isopropyl-β-D-thiogalactopyranoside (IPTG). lac repressor encoded by lacI
   1004..1060    -  misc_feature   MCS: pUC18/19 multiple cloning site
   1057..1214    +  CDS            lacZα (fragment): LacZα fragment of β-galactosidase; lacZ fragment
   1220..1319    -  misc_feature   bom (fragment): basis of mobility region from pBR322
   1514..1561    -  CDS            lacI (fragment): lac repressor; lacI; The lac repressor binds to the lac operator to inhibit transcription in E. coli. This inhibition can be relieved by adding lactose or isopropyl-β-D-thiogalactopyranoside (IPTG).
   1598..1638    -  rep_origin     RSF ori (fragment): Plasmids containing the RSF 1030 origin of replication can be propagated in E. coli cells that contain additional plasmids with compatible origins.
   1716..2304    -  rep_origin     ori: high-copy-number ColE1/pMB1/pBR322/pUC origin of replication
   2475..3335    -  CDS            AmpR: β-lactamase; bla; confers resistance to ampicillin, carbenicillin, and related antibiotics
   3336..3440    -  promoter       AmpR promoter: bla
>Addgene plasmid #209488 | EC70127 | addgene full sequence | sequence record 413864 | Addgene NGS Result
CTAAATTGTAAGCGTTAATATTTTGTTAAAATTCGCGTTAAATTTTTGTTAAATCAGCTCATTTTTTAAC
CAATAGGCCGAAATCGGCAAAATCCCTTATAAATCAAAAGAATAGACCGAGATAGGGTTGAGTGGCCGCT
ACAGGGCGCTCCCATTCGCCATTCAGGCTGCGCAACTGTTGGGAAGGGCGTTTCGGTGCGGGCCTCTTCG
CTATTACGCCAGCTGGCGAAAGGGGGATGTGCTGCAAGGCGATTAAGTTGGGTAACGCCAGGGTTTTCCC
AGTCACGACGTTGTAAAACGACGGCCAGTGAGCGCGACGTAATACGACTCACTATAGGGCGAATTGGCGG
AAGGCCGTCAAGGCCGCATTCTGTGAAGACAACAGATGACCAAGCCCGTTATTCTGACAGTTCTGGTGCT
CAACACATTTATATTTATCAAGGAGCACATTGTTACTCACTGCTAGGAGGGAATCGAACTAGGAATATTG
ATCAGAGGAACTACGAGAGAGCTGAAGATAACTGCCCTCTAGCTCTCACTGATCTGGGTCGCATAGTGAG
ATGCAGCCCACGTGAGTTCAGCAACGGTCTAGCGCTGGGCTTTTAGGCCCGCATGATCGGGCTTTTGTCG
GGTGGTCGACGTGTTCACGATTGGGGAGAGCAACGCAGCAGTTCCTCTTAGTTTAGTCCCACCTCGCCTG
TCCAGCAGAGTTCTGACCGGTTTATAAACTCGCTTGCTGCATCAGACTTGAAATTACTGATGAGTCCGTG
AGGACGAAACGAGTAAGCTCGTCTAATTTCTACTAAGTGTAGATTGAGACCGCAGCTGGCACGACAGGTT
TGCCGACTGGAAAGCGGGCAGTGAGCGCAACGCAATTAATGTGAGTTAGCTCACTCATTAGGCACCCCAG
GCTTTACACTTTATGCTTCCGGCTCGTATGTTGTGTGGAATTGTGAGCGGATAACAATTTCACACAGGAA
ACAGCTATGACCATGATTACGCCAAGCTTGCATGCCTGCAGGTCGACTCTAGAGGATCCCCGGGTACCGA
GCTCGAATTCACTGGCCGTCGTTTTACAACGTCGTGACTGGGAAAACCCTGGCGTTACCCAACTTAATCG
CCTTGCAGCACATCCCCCTTTCGCCAGCTGGCGTAATAGCGAAGAGGCCCGCACCGATCGCCCTTCCCAA
CAGTTGCGCAGCCTGAATGGCGAATGGCGCCTGATGCGGTATTTTCTCCTTACGCATCTGTGCGGTATTT
CACACCGCATATGGTGCACTCTCAGTACAATCTGCTCTGATGCCGCATAGTTAAGCCAGCCCCGACACCC
GCCAACACCCGCTGACGCGCCCTGACGGGCTTGTCTGCTCCCGGCATCCGCTTACAGACAAGCTGTGACG
GTCTCAGGCCGGCATGGTCCCAGCCTCCTCGCTGGCGCCGGCTGGGCAACATGCTTCGGCATGGCGAATG
GGACTTTTTTGTGTTGTCTTCCTGGGCCTCATGGGCCTTCCGCTCACTGCCCGCTTTCCAGTCGGGAAAC
CTGTCGTGCCAGCTGCATTAACATGGTCATAGCTGTTTCCTTGCGTATTGGGCGCTCTCCGCTTCCTCGC
TCACTGACTCGCTGCGCTCGGTCGTTCGGGTAAAGCCTGGGGTGCCTAATGAGCAAAAGGCCAGCAAAAG
GCCAGGAACCGTAAAAAGGCCGCGTTGCTGGCGTTTTTCCATAGGCTCCGCCCCCCTGACGAGCATCACA
AAAATCGACGCTCAAGTCAGAGGTGGCGAAACCCGACAGGACTATAAAGATACCAGGCGTTTCCCCCTGG
AAGCTCCCTCGTGCGCTCTCCTGTTCCGACCCTGCCGCTTACCGGATACCTGTCCGCCTTTCTCCCTTCG
GGAAGCGTGGCGCTTTCTCATAGCTCACGCTGTAGGTATCTCAGTTCGGTGTAGGTCGTTCGCTCCAAGC
TGGGCTGTGTGCACGAACCCCCCGTTCAGCCCGACCGCTGCGCCTTATCCGGTAACTATCGTCTTGAGTC
CAACCCGGTAAGACACGACTTATCGCCACTGGCAGCAGCCACTGGTAACAGGATTAGCAGAGCGAGGTAT
GTAGGCGGTGCTACAGAGTTCTTGAAGTGGTGGCCTAACTACGGCTACACTAGAAGAACAGTATTTGGTA
TCTGCGCTCTGCTGAAGCCAGTTACCTTCGGAAAAAGAGTTGGTAGCTCTTGATCCGGCAAACAAACCAC
CGCTGGTAGCGGTGGTTTTTTTGTTTGCAAGCAGCAGATTACGCGCAGAAAAAAAGGATCTCAAGAAGAT
CCTTTGATCTTTTCTACGGGGTCTGACGCTCAGTGGAACGAAAACTCACGTTAAGGGATTTTGGTCATGA
GATTATCAAAAAGGATCTTCACCTAGATCCTTTTAAATTAAAAATGAAGTTTTAAATCAATCTAAAGTAT
ATATGAGTAAACTTGGTCTGACAGTTACCAATGCTTAATCAGTGAGGCACCTATCTCAGCGATCTGTCTA
TTTCGTTCATCCATAGTTGCCTGACTCCCCGTCGTGTAGATAACTACGATACGGGAGGGCTTACCATCTG
GCCCCAGTGCTGCAATGATACCGCGAGAACCACGCTCACCGGCTCCAGATTTATCAGCAATAAACCAGCC
AGCCGGAAGGGCCGAGCGCAGAAGTGGTCCTGCAACTTTATCCGCCTCCATCCAGTCTATTAATTGTTGC
CGGGAAGCTAGAGTAAGTAGTTCGCCAGTTAATAGTTTGCGCAACGTTGTTGCCATTGCTACAGGCATCG
TGGTGTCACGCTCGTCGTTTGGTATGGCTTCATTCAGCTCCGGTTCCCAACGATCAAGGCGAGTTACATG
ATCCCCCATGTTGTGCAAAAAAGCGGTTAGCTCCTTCGGTCCTCCGATCGTTGTCAGAAGTAAGTTGGCC
GCAGTGTTATCACTCATGGTTATGGCAGCACTGCATAATTCTCTTACTGTCATGCCATCCGTAAGATGCT
TTTCTGTGACTGGTGAGTACTCAACCAAGTCATTCTGAGAATAGTGTATGCGGCGACCGAGTTGCTCTTG
CCCGGCGTCAATACGGGATAATACCGCGCCACATAGCAGAACTTTAAAAGTGCTCATCATTGGAAAACGT
TCTTCGGGGCGAAAACTCTCAAGGATCTTACCGCTGTTGAGATCCAGTTCGATGTAACCCACTCGTGCAC
CCAACTGATCTTCAGCATCTTTTACTTTCACCAGCGTTTCTGGGTGAGCAAAAACAGGAAGGCAAAATGC
CGCAAAAAAGGGAATAAGGGCGACACGGAAATGTTGAATACTCATACTCTTCCTTTTTCAATATTATTGA
AGCATTTATCAGGGTTATTGTCTCATGAGCGGATACATATTTGAATGTATTTAGAAAAATAAACAAATAG
GGGTTCCGCGCACATTTCCCCGAAAAGTGCCAC
